Addgene plasmid #187267: pLL5.0 hCortKD EGFP
Purpose: Lentiviral expression of shRNA targeting Cortactin
Depositing lab: Alpha Yap. Depositing organization: University of Queensland, Institute for Molecular Bioscience. Publication: Tyrosine dephosphorylated cortactin downregulates contractility at the epithelial zonula adherens through SRGAP1. Liang X, Budnar S, Gupta S, Verma S, Han SP, Hill MM, Daly RJ, Parton RG, Hamilton NA, Gomez GA, Yap AS. Nat Commun. 2017 Oct 5;8(1):790. doi: 10.1038/s41467-017-00797-w. PubMed 28983097.
Backbone
  Vector backbone: pLL5.0
  Backbone size w/o insert (bp): 7570
  Vector type: Lentiviral
Growth in bacteria
  Bacterial resistance: Ampicillin, 100 μg/mL
  Growth temperature: 37°C
  Growth strain: NEB Stable
  Copy number: High Copy
Gene/Insert
  Gene/Insert name: shRNA for Cortactin
  gRNA/shRNA sequence: GAGAAGCACGAGTCACAGA
  Species: H. sapiens (human)
  Insert size (bp): 53
  Entrez Gene: CTTN (a.k.a. EMS1)
  Promoter: U6
  Tag / fusion protein: EGFP (C terminal on insert)
  Cloning method: Restriction Enzyme; 5′ cloning site Hpa1 (destroyed during cloning); 3′ cloning site Xho1 (not destroyed)
  Sequencing primers: 5′ mU6 Forward Primer
Resource information
  A portion of this plasmid was derived from a plasmid made by: Plasmid made by Siew Ping/Xuan Liang
Terms and licenses: Academic/Nonprofit Terms; Industry Terms: Not Available to Industry
How to cite: pLL5.0 hCortKD EGFP was a gift from Alpha Yap (Addgene plasmid # 187267 ; http://n2t.net/addgene:187267 ; RRID:Addgene_187267)
