[The description below was written by a language model from this plasmid's Addgene catalogue record and pLannotate feature annotations shown in this document.]
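Description:
pLL5.0 hCortKD EGFP is an HIV-1-based lentiviral transfer plasmid for RNA interference against human cortactin (CTTN, also known as EMS1), built on the pLL5.0 backbone. It is maintained in bacteria through a high-copy ColE1/pUC-type origin and selected with ampicillin via the β-lactamase gene. The viral genome is transcribed in packaging cells from a CMV enhancer/promoter fused to a truncated 5' LTR. It is followed by the Ψ packaging signal with a partial gag sequence, the Rev response element for nuclear export of unspliced RNA, and the cPPT/CTS element, which aids nuclear import of the reverse-transcribed genome. A WPRE sits upstream of the 3' LTR region to improve transcript stability and expression.

The payload consists of two independent units. A mouse U6 RNA polymerase III promoter drives a short (53 bp) hairpin directed at cortactin, cloned between an HpaI site that was destroyed and a retained XhoI site. Downstream, a murine embryonic stem cell virus LTR acts as an internal Pol II promoter for EGFP. The catalogue lists EGFP as a C-terminal tag on the insert, but the feature map shows it as a separately transcribed reporter marking transduced cells, not a fusion partner of the hairpin. The LTR-EGFP cassette is flanked by two loxP sites in the same orientation, so Cre recombinase would be expected to excise the reporter while leaving the U6-shRNA unit in place.

The construct is intended for making lentivirus to deplete endogenous cortactin in human cells, with fluorescence identifying the knockdown population. The associated work concerns cortactin's role in contractility at epithelial adherens junctions.
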