Features (pLannotate 1.2.2; 24 found; start..end, strand, type, name):
     63..115     -  misc_feature   bom (fragment): basis of mobility region from pBR322
    270..649     +  enhancer       CMV enhancer: human cytomegalovirus immediate early enhancer
    650..849     +  promoter       CMV promoter: human cytomegalovirus (CMV) immediate early promoter
    867..1047    +  LTR            5' LTR (truncated): truncated 5' long terminal repeat (LTR) from HIV-1
   1094..1219    +  misc_feature   HIV-1 Ψ: packaging signal of human immunodeficiency virus type 1
   1203..1541    +  CDS            HIV-1 gag (fragment): gag protein from human immunodeficiency virus 1; gag
   1716..1949    +  misc_feature   RRE: The Rev response element (RRE) of HIV-1 allows for Rev-dependent mRNA export from the nucleus to the cytoplasm.
   2326..2426    +  CDS            Rev (fragment): human immunodeficiency virus 1 (HIV-1) Rev protein; rev; enhances nuclear export of unspliced and incompletely spliced viral mRNAs
   2476..2593    +  misc_feature   cPPT/CTS: central polypurine tract and central termination sequence of HIV-1
   2648..2960    +  promoter       U6 promoter: RNA polymerase III promoter for mouse U6 snRNA (Das et al., 1988)
   3015..3040    -  misc_feature   MCS (fragment): pBluescript multiple cloning site
   3075..3108    +  protein_bind   loxP: Cre-mediated recombination occurs in the 8-bp core sequence (GCATACAT). Cre recombinase
   3137..3650    +  LTR            5' LTR: 5' long terminal repeat from murine embryonic stem cell virus
   3650..3688    +  misc_feature   MCS (fragment): multiple cloning site
   3702..4421    +  CDS            EGFP: the original enhanced GFP (Yang et al., 1996) mammalian codon-optimized
   4449..4482    +  protein_bind   loxP: Cre-mediated recombination occurs in the 8-bp core sequence (GCATACAT). Cre recombinase
   4515..4538    +  misc_feature   MCS (fragment): pBluescript multiple cloning site
   4538..5124    +  misc_feature   WPRE: woodchuck hepatitis virus posttranscriptional regulatory element
   5125..5144    +  misc_feature   MCS (fragment): pBluescript multiple cloning site
   5146..5646    +  CDS            nef (fragment): NEF_HV1LA - Experimental evidence at protein level: Swiss-Prot protein existence level 1. Extracellular Nef protein targets CD4(+) T-lymphocytes for apoptosis by interacting with CXCR4 surface receptors. From Human immunodeficiency virus type 1 group M subtype B (isolate Lai) (HIV-1).
   5653..5833    +  LTR            5' LTR (truncated): truncated 5' long terminal repeat (LTR) from HIV-1
   5895..6483    -  rep_origin     ori: high-copy-number ColE1/pMB1/pBR322/pUC origin of replication
   6654..7514    -  CDS            AmpR: β-lactamase; bla; confers resistance to ampicillin, carbenicillin, and related antibiotics
   7515..4       -  promoter       AmpR promoter (across the origin): bla
>Addgene plasmid #187267 | pLL5.0 hCortKD EGFP | addgene full sequence | sequence record 373223 | Addgene NGS Result
CGCGCACATTTCCCCGAAAAGTGCCACCTGACGTCGACGGATCGGGAGATCTCCCGATCCCCTATGGTGC
ACTCTCAGTACAATCTGCTCTGATGCCGCATAGTTAAGCCAGTATCTGCTCCCTGCTTGTGTGTTGGAGG
TCGCTGAGTAGTGCGCGAGCAAAATTTAAGCTACAACAAGGCAAGGCTTGACCGACAATTGCATGAAGAA
TCTGCTTAGGGTTAGGCGTTTTGCGCTGCTTCGCGATGTACGGGCCAGATATACGCGTTGACATTGATTA
TTGACTAGTTATTAATAGTAATCAATTACGGGGTCATTAGTTCATAGCCCATATATGGAGTTCCGCGTTA
CATAACTTACGGTAAATGGCCCGCCTGGCTGACCGCCCAACGACCCCCGCCCATTGACGTCAATAATGAC
GTATGTTCCCATAGTAACGCCAATAGGGACTTTCCATTGACGTCAATGGGTGGAGTATTTACGGTAAACT
GCCCACTTGGCAGTACATCAAGTGTATCATATGCCAAGTACGCCCCCTATTGACGTCAATGACGGTAAAT
GGCCCGCCTGGCATTATGCCCAGTACATGACCTTATGGGACTTTCCTACTTGGCAGTACATCTACGTATT
AGTCATCGCTATTACCATGGTGATGCGGTTTTGGCAGTACATCAATGGGCGTGGATAGCGGTTTGACTCA
CGGGGATTTCCAAGTCTCCACCCCATTGACGTCAATGGGAGTTTGTTTTGGCACCAAAATCAACGGGACT
TTCCAAAATGTCGTAACAACTCCGCCCCATTGACGCAAATGGGCGGTAGGCGTGTACGGTGGGAGGTCTA
TATAAGCAGCGCGTTTTGCCTGTACTGGGTCTCTCTGGTTAGACCAGATCTGAGCCTGGGAGCTCTCTGG
CTAACTAGGGAACCCACTGCTTAAGCCTCAATAAAGCTTGCCTTGAGTGCTTCAAGTAGTGTGTGCCCGT
CTGTTGTGTGACTCTGGTAACTAGAGATCCCTCAGACCCTTTTAGTCAGTGTGGAAAATCTCTAGCAGTG
GCGCCCGAACAGGGACTTGAAAGCGAAAGGGAAACCAGAGGAGCTCTCTCGACGCAGGACTCGGCTTGCT
GAAGCGCGCACGGCAAGAGGCGAGGGGCGGCGACTGGTGAGTACGCCAAAAATTTTGACTAGCGGAGGCT
AGAAGGAGAGAGATGGGTGCGAGAGCGTCAGTATTAAGCGGGGGAGAATTAGATCGCGATGGGAAAAAAT
TCGGTTAAGGCCAGGGGGAAAGAAAAAATATAAATTAAAACATATAGTATGGGCAAGCAGGGAGCTAGAA
CGATTCGCAGTTAATCCTGGCCTGTTAGAAACATCAGAAGGCTGTAGACAAATACTGGGACAGCTACAAC
CATCCCTTCAGACAGGATCAGAAGAACTTAGATCATTATATAATACAGTAGCAACCCTCTATTGTGTGCA
TCAAAGGATAGAGATAAAAGACACCAAGGAAGCTTTAGACAAGATAGAGGAAGAGCAAAACAAAAGTAAG
ACCACCGCACAGCAAGCGGCCGGCCGCTGATCTTCAGACCTGGAGGAGGAGATATGAGGGACAATTGGAG
AAGTGAATTATATAAATATAAAGTAGTAAAAATTGAACCATTAGGAGTAGCACCCACCAAGGCAAAGAGA
AGAGTGGTGCAGAGAGAAAAAAGAGCAGTGGGAATAGGAGCTTTGTTCCTTGGGTTCTTGGGAGCAGCAG
GAAGCACTATGGGCGCAGCGTCAATGACGCTGACGGTACAGGCCAGACAATTATTGTCTGGTATAGTGCA
GCAGCAGAACAATTTGCTGAGGGCTATTGAGGCGCAACAGCATCTGTTGCAACTCACAGTCTGGGGCATC
AAGCAGCTCCAGGCAAGAATCCTGGCTGTGGAAAGATACCTAAAGGATCAACAGCTCCTGGGGATTTGGG
GTTGCTCTGGAAAACTCATTTGCACCACTGCTGTGCCTTGGAATGCTAGTTGGAGTAATAAATCTCTGGA
ACAGATTTGGAATCACACGACCTGGATGGAGTGGGACAGAGAAATTAACAATTACACAAGCTTAATACAC
TCCTTAATTGAAGAATCGCAAAACCAGCAAGAAAAGAATGAACAAGAATTATTGGAATTAGATAAATGGG
CAAGTTTGTGGAATTGGTTTAACATAACAAATTGGCTGTGGTATATAAAATTATTCATAATGATAGTAGG
AGGCTTGGTAGGTTTAAGAATAGTTTTTGCTGTACTTTCTATAGTGAATAGAGTTAGGCAGGGATATTCA
CCATTATCGTTTCAGACCCACCTCCCAACCCCGAGGGGACCCGACAGGCCCGAAGGAATAGAAGAAGAAG
GTGGAGAGAGAGACAGAGACAGATCCATTCGATTAGTGAACGGATCGGCACTGCGTGCGCCAATTCTGCA
GACAAATGGCAGTATTCATCCACAATTTTAAAAGAAAAGGGGGGATTGGGGGGTACAGTGCAGGGGAAAG
AATAGTAGACATAATAGCAACAGACATACAAACTAAAGAATTACAAAAACAAATTACAAAAATTCAAAAT
TTTCGGGTTTATTACAGGGACAGCAGAGATCCAGTTTGGTTAGTACCGCGCTCTAGAGATCCGACGCGCC
ATCTCTAGGCCCGCGCCGGCCCCCTCGCACAGACTTGTGGGAGAAGCTCGGCTACTCCCCTGCCCCGGTT
AATTTGCATATAATATTTCCTAGTAACTATAGAGGCTTAATGTGCGATAAAAGACAGATAATCTGTTCTT
TTTAATACTAGCTACATTTTACATGATAGGCTTGGATTTCTATAAGAGATACAAATACTAAATTATTATT
TTAAAAAACAGCACAAAAGGAAACTCACCCTAACTGTAAAGTAATTGTGTGTTTTGAGACTATAAATATC
CCTTGGAGAAAAGCCTTGTTTGAGAAGCACGAGTCACAGATTCAAGAGATCTGTGACTCGTGCTTCTCTT
TTTTCTCGAGGTCGACGGTATCGATAAGCTCGCTTCACGAGATTCCAGCAGGTCGAGGGACCTAATAACT
TCGTATAGCATACATTATACGAAGTTATATTAAGGGTTCCAAGCTTAAGCGGCCGCTGAAAGACCCCACC
TGTAGGTTTGGCAAGCTAGCTTAAGTAACGCCATTTTGCAAGGCATGGAAAATACATAACTGAGAATAGA
GAAGTTCAGATCAAGGTTAGGAACAGAGAGACAGCAGAATATGGGCCAAACAGGATATCTGTGGTAAGCA
GTTCCTGCCCCGGCTCAGGGCCAAGAACAGATGGTCCCCAGATGCGGTCCCGCCCTCAGCAGTTTCTAGA
GAACCATCAGATGTTTCCAGGGTGCCCCAAGGACCTGAAATGACCCTGTGCCTTATTTGAACTAACCAAT
CAGTTCGCTTCTCGCTTCTGTTCGCGCGCTTCTGCTCCCCGAGCTCAATAAAAGAGCCCACAACCCCTCA
CTCGGCGCGCCAGTCCTCCGATAGACTGCGTCGCCCGGGTACCCGTATTCCCAATAAAGCCTCTTGCTGT
TTGCATCCGAATCGTGGACTCGCTGATCCTTGGGAGGGTCTCCTCAGATTGATTGACTGCCCACCTCGGG
GGTCTTTCATCGAATTCTGCAGTCGACGGTACCGCGGGCCCGGGATCCACCGGTCGCCACCATGGTGAGC
AAGGGCGAGGAGCTGTTCACCGGGGTGGTGCCCATCCTGGTCGAGCTGGACGGCGACGTAAACGGCCACA
AGTTCAGCGTGTCCGGCGAGGGCGAGGGCGATGCCACCTACGGCAAGCTGACCCTGAAGTTCATCTGCAC
CACCGGCAAGCTGCCCGTGCCCTGGCCCACCCTCGTGACCACCCTGACCTACGGCGTGCAGTGCTTCAGC
CGCTACCCCGACCACATGAAGCAGCACGACTTCTTCAAGTCCGCCATGCCCGAAGGCTACGTCCAGGAGC
GCACCATCTTCTTCAAGGACGACGGCAACTACAAGACCCGCGCCGAGGTGAAGTTCGAGGGCGACACCCT
GGTGAACCGCATCGAGCTGAAGGGCATCGACTTCAAGGAGGACGGCAACATCCTGGGGCACAAGCTGGAG
TACAACTACAACAGCCACAACGTCTATATCATGGCCGACAAGCAGAAGAACGGCATCAAGGTGAACTTCA
AGATCCGCCACAACATCGAGGACGGCAGCGTGCAGCTCGCCGACCACTACCAGCAGAACACCCCCATCGG
CGACGGCCCCGTGCTGCTGCCCGACAACCACTACCTGAGCACCCAGTCCGCCCTGAGCAAAGACCCCAAC
GAGAAGCGCGATCACATGGTCCTGCTGGAGTTCGTGACCGCCGCCGGGATCACTCTCGGCATGGACGAGC
TGTACAAGTAACCTGCAGGCAATTCGTCGAGGGACCTAATAACTTCGTATAGCATACATTATACGAAGTT
ATACATGTTTAAGGGTTCCGGTTCCACTAGGTACAATTCGATATCAAGCTTATCGATAATCAACCTCTGG
ATTACAAAATTTGTGAAAGATTGACTGGTATTCTTAACTATGTTGCTCCTTTTACGCTATGTGGATACGC
TGCTTTAATGCCTTTGTATCATGCTATTGCTTCCCGTATGGCTTTCATTTTCTCCTCCTTGTATAAATCC
TGGTTGCTGTCTCTTTATGAGGAGTTGTGGCCCGTTGTCAGGCAACGTGGCGTGGTGTGCACTGTGTTTG
CTGACGCAACCCCCACTGGTTGGGGCATTGCCACCACCTGTCAGCTCCTTTCCGGGACTTTCGCTTTCCC
CCTCCCTATTGCCACGGCGGAACTCATCGCCGCCTGCCTTGCCCGCTGCTGGACAGGGGCTCGGCTGTTG
GGCACTGACAATTCCGTGGTGTTGTCGGGGAAATCATCGTCCTTTCCTTGGCTGCTCGCCTGTGTTGCCA
CCTGGATTCTGCGCGGGACGTCCTTCTGCTACGTCCCTTCGGCCCTCAATCCAGCGGACCTTCCTTCCCG
GCCTGCTGCCGGCTCTGCGGCCTCTTCCGCGTCTTCGCCTTCGCCCTCAGACGAGTCGGATCTCCCTTTG
GGCCGCCTCCCCGCATCGATACCGTCGACCTCGATCGAGACCTAGAAAAACATGGAGCAATCACAAGTAG
CAATACAGCAGCTACCAATGCTGATTGTGCCTGGCTAGAAGCACAAGAGGAGGAGGAGGTGGGTTTTCCA
GTCACACCTCAGGTACCTTTAAGACCAATGACTTACAAGGCAGCTGTAGATCTTAGCCACTTTTTAAAAG
AAAAGGGGGGACTGGAAGGGCTAATTCACTCCCAACGAAGACAAGATATCCTTGATCTGTGGATCTACCA
CACACAAGGCTACTTCCCTGATTGGCAGAACTACACACCAGGGCCAGGGATCAGATATCCACTGACCTTT
GGATGGTGCTACAAGCTAGTACCAGTTGAGCAAGAGAAGGTAGAAGAAGCCAATGAAGGAGAGAACACCC
GCTTGTTACACCCTGTGAGCCTGCATGGGATGGATGACCCGGAGAGAGAAGTATTAGAGTGGAGGTTTGA
CAGCCGCCTAGCATTTCATCACATGGCCCGAGAGCTGCATCCGGACTGTACTGGGTCTCTCTGGTTAGAC
CAGATCTGAGCCTGGGAGCTCTCTGGCTAACTAGGGAACCCACTGCTTAAGCCTCAATAAAGCTTGCCTT
GAGTGCTTCAAGTAGTGTGTGCCCGTCTGTTGTGTGACTCTGGTAACTAGAGATCCCTCAGACCCTTTTA
GTCAGTGTGGAAAATCTCTAGCAGCATGTGAGCAAAAGGCCAGCAAAAGGCCAGGAACCGTAAAAAGGCC
GCGTTGCTGGCGTTTTTCCATAGGCTCCGCCCCCCTGACGAGCATCACAAAAATCGACGCTCAAGTCAGA
GGTGGCGAAACCCGACAGGACTATAAAGATACCAGGCGTTTCCCCCTGGAAGCTCCCTCGTGCGCTCTCC
TGTTCCGACCCTGCCGCTTACCGGATACCTGTCCGCCTTTCTCCCTTCGGGAAGCGTGGCGCTTTCTCAT
AGCTCACGCTGTAGGTATCTCAGTTCGGTGTAGGTCGTTCGCTCCAAGCTGGGCTGTGTGCACGAACCCC
CCGTTCAGCCCGACCGCTGCGCCTTATCCGGTAACTATCGTCTTGAGTCCAACCCGGTAAGACACGACTT
ATCGCCACTGGCAGCAGCCACTGGTAACAGGATTAGCAGAGCGAGGTATGTAGGCGGTGCTACAGAGTTC
TTGAAGTGGTGGCCTAACTACGGCTACACTAGAAGAACAGTATTTGGTATCTGCGCTCTGCTGAAGCCAG
TTACCTTCGGAAAAAGAGTTGGTAGCTCTTGATCCGGCAAACAAACCACCGCTGGTAGCGGTGGTTTTTT
TGTTTGCAAGCAGCAGATTACGCGCAGAAAAAAAGGATCTCAAGAAGATCCTTTGATCTTTTCTACGGGG
TCTGACGCTCAGTGGAACGAAAACTCACGTTAAGGGATTTTGGTCATGAGATTATCAAAAAGGATCTTCA
CCTAGATCCTTTTAAATTAAAAATGAAGTTTTAAATCAATCTAAAGTATATATGAGTAAACTTGGTCTGA
CAGTTACCAATGCTTAATCAGTGAGGCACCTATCTCAGCGATCTGTCTATTTCGTTCATCCATAGTTGCC
TGACTCCCCGTCGTGTAGATAACTACGATACGGGAGGGCTTACCATCTGGCCCCAGTGCTGCAATGATAC
CGCGAGACCCACGCTCACCGGCTCCAGATTTATCAGCAATAAACCAGCCAGCCGGAAGGGCCGAGCGCAG
AAGTGGTCCTGCAACTTTATCCGCCTCCATCCAGTCTATTAATTGTTGCCGGGAAGCTAGAGTAAGTAGT
TCGCCAGTTAATAGTTTGCGCAACGTTGTTGCCATTGCTACAGGCATCGTGGTGTCACGCTCGTCGTTTG
GTATGGCTTCATTCAGCTCCGGTTCCCAACGATCAAGGCGAGTTACATGATCCCCCATGTTGTGCAAAAA
AGCGGTTAGCTCCTTCGGTCCTCCGATCGTTGTCAGAAGTAAGTTGGCCGCAGTGTTATCACTCATGGTT
ATGGCAGCACTGCATAATTCTCTTACTGTCATGCCATCCGTAAGATGCTTTTCTGTGACTGGTGAGTACT
CAACCAAGTCATTCTGAGAATAGTGTATGCGGCGACCGAGTTGCTCTTGCCCGGCGTCAATACGGGATAA
TACCGCGCCACATAGCAGAACTTTAAAAGTGCTCATCATTGGAAAACGTTCTTCGGGGCGAAAACTCTCA
AGGATCTTACCGCTGTTGAGATCCAGTTCGATGTAACCCACTCGTGCACCCAACTGATCTTCAGCATCTT
TTACTTTCACCAGCGTTTCTGGGTGAGCAAAAACAGGAAGGCAAAATGCCGCAAAAAAGGGAATAAGGGC
GACACGGAAATGTTGAATACTCATACTCTTCCTTTTTCAATATTATTGAAGCATTTATCAGGGTTATTGT
CTCATGAGCGGATACATATTTGAATGTATTTAGAAAAATAAACAAATAGGGGTTC
